>Addgene plasmid #37466 | pPD95.79-wVenus | depositor full sequence | sequence record 47254 | pPD95.79-wVenus sequence 4546 bps
AAGCTTGCATGCCTGCAGGTCGACTCTAGAGGATCCCCGGGATTGGCCAAAGGACCCAAAGGTATGTTTC
GAATGATACTAACATAACATAGAACATTTTCAGGAGGACCCTTGCTTGGAGGGTACCGGTAGAAAAAATG
TCCAAAGGTGAGGAGCTTTTCACAGGAGTTGTGCCAATTCTCGTCGAACTCGATGGTGACGTTAATGGAC
ATAAGTTCTCCGTATCGGGAGAGGGAGAAGGAGATGCTACTTATGGAAAGTTAACCCTTAAGTTGATCTG
TACAACGGGAAAACTTCCAGTGCCATGGGTAAGTTTAAACATATATATACTAACTAACCCTGATTATTTA
AATTTTCAGCCAACCCTGGTTACAACTCTTGGATACGGATTGCAATGCTTCGCAAGATACCCAGATCACA
TGAAGCGACATGACTTCTTCAAAAGTGCCATGCCAGAGGGATACGTGCAGGAACGTACCATTTTTTTTAA
AGACGATGGAAATTACAAAACAAGTAAGTTTAAACAGTTCGGTACTAACTAACCATACATATTTAAATTT
TCAGGAGCCGAAGTCAAATTTGAGGGAGATACTCTCGTTAATCGAATCGAACTTAAGGGTATCGACTTCA
AAGAAGATGGAAACATCCTTGGACACAAGTTGGAATACAATTACAATTCGCACAATGTTTACATTACAGC
AGATAAGCAAAAGAACGGAATTAAAGCAGTAAGTTTAAACATGATTTTACTAACTAACTAATCTGATTTA
AATTTTCAGAACTTCAAGATCCGTCACAATATTGAGGACGGAGGAGTTCAGTTAGCTGATCATTATCAAC
AGAACACTCCAATCGGTGACGGTCCAGTACTTTTGCCAGACAATCACTACCTGTCCTACCAATCTGCACT
CTCGAAAGATCCAAACGAAAAGCGTGACCACATGGTCCTTTTGGAGTTCGTGACCGCCGCTGGAATTACA
CTGGGAATGGATGAACTCTACAAATAGCATTCGTAGAATTGTAAGTTTAAACTTTCTCATACTAACTAAC
GCGCTCTATTTAAATTTTCAGAATTCCAACTGAGCGCCGGTCGCTACCATTACCAACTTGTCTGGTGTCA
AAAATAATAGGGGCCGCTGTCATCAGAGTAAGTTTAAACTGAGTTCTACTAACTAACGAGTAATATTTAA
ATTTTCAGCATCTCGCGCCCGTGCCTCTGACTTCTAAGTCCAATTACTCTTCAACATCCCTACATGCTCT
TTCTCCCTGTGCTCCCACCCCCTATTTTTGTTATTATCAAAAAACTTCTCTTAATTTCTTTGTTTTTTAG
CTTCTTTTAAGTCACCTCTAACAATGAAATTGTGTAGATTCAAAAATAGAATTAATTCGTAATAAAAAGT
CGAAAAAAATTGTGCTCCCTCCCCCCATTAATAATAATTCTATCCCAAAATCTACACAATGTTCTGTGTA
CACTTCTTATGTTTTTTACTTCTGATAAATTTTTTTGAAACATCATAGAAAAAACCGCACACAAAATACC
TTATCATATGTTACGTTTCAGTTTATGACCGCAATTTTTATTTCTTCGCACGTCTGGGCCTCTCATGACG
TCAAATCATGCTCATCGTGAAAAAGTTTTGGAGTATTTTTGGAATTTTTCAATCAAGTGAAAGTTTATGA
AATTAATTTTCCTGCTTTTGCTTTTTGGGGTTTCCCCTATTGTTTGTCAAGATTTCGAGGACGGCGTTTT
TCTTGCTAAAATCACAAGTATTGATGAGCACGATGCAAGAAAGATCGGAAGAAGGTTTGGGTTTGAGGCT
CAGTGGAAGGTGAGTAGAAGTTGATAATTTGAAAGTGGAGTAGTGTCTATGGGGTTTTTGCCTTAAATGA
CAGAATACATTCCCAATATACCAAACATAACTGTTTCCTACTAGTCGGCCGTACGGGCCCTTTCGTCTCG
CGCGTTTCGGTGATGACGGTGAAAACCTCTGACACATGCAGCTCCCGGAGACGGTCACAGCTTGTCTGTA
AGCGGATGCCGGGAGCAGACAAGCCCGTCAGGGCGCGTCAGCGGGTGTTGGCGGGTGTCGGGGCTGGCTT
AACTATGCGGCATCAGAGCAGATTGTACTGAGAGTGCACCATATGCGGTGTGAAATACCGCACAGATGCG
TAAGGAGAAAATACCGCATCAGGCGGCCTTAAGGGCCTCGTGATACGCCTATTTTTATAGGTTAATGTCA
TGATAATAATGGTTTCTTAGACGTCAGGTGGCACTTTTCGGGGAAATGTGCGCGGAACCCCTATTTGTTT
ATTTTTCTAAATACATTCAAATATGTATCCGCTCATGAGACAATAACCCTGATAAATGCTTCAATAATAT
TGAAAAAGGAAGAGTATGAGTATTCAACATTTCCGTGTCGCCCTTATTCCCTTTTTTGCGGCATTTTGCC
TTCCTGTTTTTGCTCACCCAGAAACGCTGGTGAAAGTAAAAGATGCTGAAGATCAGTTGGGTGCACGAGT
GGGTTACATCGAACTGGATCTCAACAGCGGTAAGATCCTTGAGAGTTTTCGCCCCGAAGAACGTTTTCCA
ATGATGAGCACTTTTAAAGTTCTGCTATGTGGCGCGGTATTATCCCGTATTGACGCCGGGCAAGAGCAAC
TCGGTCGCCGCATACACTATTCTCAGAATGACTTGGTTGAGTACTCACCAGTCACAGAAAAGCATCTTAC
GGATGGCATGACAGTAAGAGAATTATGCAGTGCTGCCATAACCATGAGTGATAACACTGCGGCCAACTTA
CTTCTGACAACGATCGGAGGACCGAAGGAGCTAACCGCTTTTTTGCACAACATGGGGGATCATGTAACTC
GCCTTGATCGTTGGGAACCGGAGCTGAATGAAGCCATACCAAACGACGAGCGTGACACCACGATGCCTGT
AGCAATGGCAACAACGTTGCGCAAACTATTAACTGGCGAACTACTTACTCTAGCTTCCCGGCAACAATTA
ATAGACTGGATGGAGGCGGATAAAGTTGCAGGACCACTTCTGCGCTCGGCCCTTCCGGCTGGCTGGTTTA
TTGCTGATAAATCTGGAGCCGGTGAGCGTGGGTCTCGCGGTATCATTGCAGCACTGGGGCCAGATGGTAA
GCCCTCCCGTATCGTAGTTATCTACACGACGGGGAGTCAGGCAACTATGGATGAACGAAATAGACAGATC
GCTGAGATAGGTGCCTCACTGATTAAGCATTGGTAACTGTCAGACCAAGTTTACTCATATATACTTTAGA
TTGATTTAAAACTTCATTTTTAATTTAAAAGGATCTAGGTGAAGATCCTTTTTGATAATCTCATGACCAA
AATCCCTTAACGTGAGTTTTCGTTCCACTGAGCGTCAGACCCCGTAGAAAAGATCAAAGGATCTTCTTGA
GATCCTTTTTTTCTGCGCGTAATCTGCTGCTTGCAAACAAAAAAACCACCGCTACCAGCGGTGGTTTGTT
TGCCGGATCAAGAGCTACCAACTCTTTTTCCGAAGGTAACTGGCTTCAGCAGAGCGCAGATACCAAATAC
TGTCCTTCTAGTGTAGCCGTAGTTAGGCCACCACTTCAAGAACTCTGTAGCACCGCCTACATACCTCGCT
CTGCTAATCCTGTTACCAGTGGCTGCTGCCAGTGGCGATAAGTCGTGTCTTACCGGGTTGGACTCAAGAC
GATAGTTACCGGATAAGGCGCAGCGGTCGGGCTGAACGGGGGGTTCGTGCACACAGCCCAGCTTGGAGCG
AACGACCTACACCGAACTGAGATACCTACAGCGTGAGCATTGAGAAAGCGCCACGCTTCCCGAAGGGAGA
AAGGCGGACAGGTATCCGGTAAGCGGCAGGGTCGGAACAGGAGAGCGCACGAGGGAGCTTCCAGGGGGAA
ACGCCTGGTATCTTTATAGTCCTGTCGGGTTTCGCCACCTCTGACTTGAGCGTCGATTTTTGTGATGCTC
GTCAGGGGGGCGGAGCCTATGGAAAAACGCCAGCAACGCGGCCTTTTTACGGTTCCTGGCCTTTTGCTGG
CCTTTTGCTCACATGTTCTTTCCTGCGTTATCCCCTGATTCTGTGGATAACCGTATTACCGCCTTTGAGT
GAGCTGATACCGCTCGCCGCAGCCGAACGACCGAGCGCAGCGAGTCAGTGAGCGAGGAAGCGGAAGAGCG
CCCAATACGCAAACCGCCTCTCCCCGCGCGTTGGCCGATTCATTAATGCAGCTGGCACGACAGGTTTCCC
GACTGGAAAGCGGGCAGTGAGCGCAACGCAATTAATGTGAGTTAGCTCACTCATTAGGCACCCCAGGCTT
TACACTTTATGCTTCCGGCTCGTATGTTGTGTGGAATTGTGAGCGGATAACAATTTCACACAGGAAACAG
CTATGACCATGATTACGCCAAGCTGTAAGTTTAAACATGATCTTACTAACTAACTATTCTCATTTAAATT
TTCAGAGCTTAAAAATGGCTGAAATCACTCACAACGATGGATACGCTAACAACTTGGAAATGAAAT
Features (pLannotate 1.2.2; 12 found; start..end, strand, type, name):
      1..41      -  misc_feature   MCS (fragment): pUC18/19 multiple cloning site
    141..1004    +  CDS            Venus: Venus is a basic (constitutively fluorescent) yellow fluorescent protein published in 2002, derived from Aequorea victoria. It is reported to be a rapidly-maturing weak dimer with moderate acid sensitivity.
   1677..1829    +  CDS            aex-5 (fragment): AEX5_CAEEL - Also known as kpc-3 From Caenorhabditis elegans.
   1957..1992    +  CDS            rop (fragment): Rop protein, which maintains plasmids at low copy number; rop
   2094..2193    +  misc_feature   bom (fragment): basis of mobility region from pBR322
   2291..2395    +  promoter       AmpR promoter: bla
   2396..3256    +  CDS            AmpR: β-lactamase; bla; confers resistance to ampicillin, carbenicillin, and related antibiotics
   3427..4015    +  rep_origin     ori: high-copy-number ColE1/pMB1/pBR322/pUC origin of replication
   4198..4290    +  CDS            lacI (fragment): lac repressor; lacI; The lac repressor binds to the lac operator to inhibit transcription in E. coli. This inhibition can be relieved by adding lactose or isopropyl-β-D-thiogalactopyranoside (IPTG).
   4303..4324    +  protein_bind   CAP binding site: CAP binding activates transcription in the presence of cAMP. E. coli catabolite activator protein
   4339..4369    +  promoter       lac promoter: promoter for the E. coli lac operon
   4377..4393    +  protein_bind   lac operator: The lac repressor binds to the lac operator to inhibit transcription in E. coli. This inhibition can be relieved by adding lactose or isopropyl-β-D-thiogalactopyranoside (IPTG). lac repressor encoded by lacI
