[The description below was written by a language model from this plasmid's Addgene catalogue record and pLannotate feature annotations shown in this document.]
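Description:
pPD95.79-wVenus is an empty-backbone worm expression vector for building fluorescent reporter or fusion constructs in Caenorhabditis elegans. It derives from pPD95.79, a promoterless GFP vector, in which the GFP gene was replaced by a Venus coding sequence optimized for C. elegans codon usage. Venus is a rapidly maturing, constitutively fluorescent yellow protein derived from Aequorea victoria GFP. The plasmid is about 4.5 kb, is propagated in E. coli at high copy from a ColE1/pUC-type origin, and is selected with ampicillin through the bla (AmpR) gene and its own promoter.

The record lists no promoter for expression in worms, which fits the design. A remnant of the pUC18/19 multiple cloning site lies just upstream of the Venus open reading frame, so a user can insert a promoter, or a promoter plus coding region, by restriction cloning to drive Venus as a transcriptional or translational reporter. The annotated Venus CDS is longer than a plain Venus reading frame. This may reflect the synthetic introns common in vectors of this family, but the record does not say so. Downstream of Venus, the annotation software flags a short fragment matching the C. elegans aex-5 locus. This probably belongs to worm genomic sequence carried as a 3' region, although the table does not explicitly annotate a 3' UTR or terminator. The remaining features are pUC/pBR322-type backbone remnants: rop, bom and lacI fragments, and the CAP site, lac promoter and lac operator, which sit just upstream of the cloning site. The associated publication concerns Wnt control of polarity in C. elegans epithelial stem cells, consistent with use of the vector to make Venus reporters in transgenic worms.
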