Addgene plasmid #37466: pPD95.79-wVenus
Purpose: (Empty Backbone)
Depositing lab: Hitoshi Sawa. Depositing organization: National Institute of Genetics. Publication: Multiple Wnts redundantly control polarity orientation in Caenorhabditis elegans epithelial stem cells. Yamamoto Y, Takeshita H, Sawa H. PLoS Genet. 2011 Oct;7(10):e1002308. Epub 2011 Oct 13. 10.1371/journal.pgen.1002308 PubMed 22022276.
Backbone
  Vector backbone: pPD95.79
  Backbone manufacturer: Andrew Fire (Addgene plasmid # 1496)
  Modifications to backbone: The GFP gene of pPD95.79 was replaced by the Venus gene optimized for C. elegans codon usage.
  Vector type: Worm Expression
  Promoter: none
Growth in bacteria
  Bacterial resistance: Ampicillin, 100 μg/mL
  Growth temperature: 37°C
  Growth strain: DH5alpha
  Copy number: High Copy
Gene/Insert
  Cloning method: Restriction Enzyme
  Sequencing primers: 5′ M13-Rev
Resource information
  A portion of this plasmid was derived from a plasmid made by: The backbone plasmid (pPD95.79) was a gift from Andrew Fire.
Terms and licenses: Academic/Nonprofit Terms; Industry Terms: Not Available to Industry
How to cite: pPD95.79-wVenus was a gift from Hitoshi Sawa (Addgene plasmid # 37466 ; http://n2t.net/addgene:37466 ; RRID:Addgene_37466)
