>Addgene plasmid #37466 | pPD95.79-wVenus | addgene partial sequence | sequence record 48375 | M13rev
ACTAACTATTCTCATTTAAATTTTCAGAGCTTAAAAATGGCTGAAATCACTCACAACGATGGATACGCTA
ACAACTTGGAAATGAAATAAGCTTGCATGCCTGCAGGTCGACTCTAGAGGATCCCCGGGATTGGCCAAAG
GACCCAAAGGTATGTTTCGAATGATACTAACATAACATAGAACATTTTCAGGAGGACCCTTGCTTGGAGG
GTACCGGTAGAAAAAATGTCCAAAGGTGAGGAGCTTTTCACAGGAGTTGTGCCAATTCTCGTCGAACTCG
ATGGTGACGTTAATGGACATAAGTTCTCCGTATCGGGAGAGGGAGAAGGAGATGCTACTTATGGAAAGTT
AACCCTTAAGTTGATCTGTACAACGGGAAAACTTCCAGTGCCATGGGTAAGTTTAAACATATATATACTA
ACTAACCCTGATTATTTAAATTTTCAGCCAACCCTGGTTACAACTCTTGGATACGGATTGCAATGCTTCG
CAAGATACCCAGATCACATGAAGCGACATGACTTCTTCAAAAGTGCCATGCCAGAGGGATACGTGCAGGA
ACGTACCATTTTTTTTAAAGACGATGGAAATTACAAAACAAGTAAGTTTAAACAGTTCGGTACTAACTAA
CCATACATATTTAAATTTTCAGGAGCCGAAGTCAAATTTGAGGGAGATACTCTCGTTAATCGAATCGAAC
TTAAGGGTATCGACTTCAAAGAAGATGGAAACATCCTTGGACACAAGTTGGAATACAATTACAATTCGCA
CAATGTTTACATTACAGCAGATAAGCAAAAGAACGGAA
